Addgene plasmid #217294: pLM434
Depositing lab: Luke Mackinder.
Backbone
  Vector backbone: pLM434
  Backbone size (bp): 8400
  Vector type: Synthetic Biology
  Tag / fusion protein: mNeonGreen - 3x FLAG (C terminal on insert)
Growth in bacteria
  Bacterial resistance: Ampicillin, 100 μg/mL
  Growth temperature: 37°C
  Growth strain: ccdB Survival
  Copy number: Unknown
Gene/Insert
  Cloning method: Golden Gate
How to cite: pLM434 was a gift from Luke Mackinder (Addgene plasmid # 217294)
