[The description below was written by a language model from this plasmid's Addgene catalogue record and pLannotate feature annotations shown in this document.]
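Description:
pLM434 is an approximately 8.4 kb synthetic-biology plasmid catalogued as its own backbone and designed for Golden Gate cloning. No gene insert is recorded. It appears to be an empty recipient or template vector that adds a C-terminal mNeonGreen–3xFLAG tag to whatever sequence is introduced. It replicates in E. coli from a high-copy ColE1/pUC-type origin and is selected with ampicillin through a bla cassette driven by its native promoter. Because it carries ccdB, which encodes a gyrase-poisoning toxin, it must be propagated in a ccdB-tolerant strain. Standard strains would survive only once the toxin cassette has been lost.

The depositor's full sequence shows an unusual duplicated layout. There are two ccdB cassettes, each preceded by a ccdA fragment and a short match to the PDK intron, and they flank the origin/AmpR segment. There are also two mNeonGreen coding sequences. Between the mNeonGreen copies lie rrnB T1 and T7Te bacterial terminators, a kanamycin resistance gene (aph(3')-Ia) with adjoining Tn903/IS1 remnants, and a reverse-oriented codA cytosine deaminase gene downstream of a sacB promoter fragment. codA converts 5-fluorocytosine into toxic 5-fluorouracil and so can serve as a negative-selection marker. Together with KanR, this gives a positive/negative selection cassette bracketed by repeated tag sequence, an arrangement that suits counter-selectable cloning or recombination-based tagging workflows. The record does not state the intended procedure, the final host organism, or a promoter for the tagged fusion, and the 3xFLAG is not annotated as a separate feature.

The repository's own sequencing record covers only about 2.4 kb (origin, AmpR and one ccdA/ccdB unit). It therefore does not independently confirm the rest of the depositor's map.
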