Features (pLannotate 1.2.2; 18 found; start..end, strand, type, name):
      1..708     +  CDS            mNeonGreen: mNeonGreen is a basic (constitutively fluorescent) green/yellow fluorescent protein published in 2013, derived from Branchiostoma lanceolatum. It is reported to be a very rapidly-maturing monomer with moderate acid sensitivity.
    791..837     +  terminator     rrnB T1 terminator: transcription terminator T1 from the E. coli rrnB gene
    877..904     +  terminator     T7Te terminator: phage T7 early transcription terminator
   1054..1869    +  CDS            KanR: aminoglycoside phosphotransferase; aph(3')-Ia; confers resistance to kanamycin in bacteria or G418 (Geneticin®) in eukaryotes
   2010..2174    +  CDS            TRA2_ECOLX (fragment): Protein predicted: Swiss-Prot protein existence level 4. Required for transposition of transposon Tn903. From Escherichia coli.
   2167..2759    +  mobile_element IS1 (fragment): prokaryotic transposable element IS1
   2885..4165    -  CDS            codA: CODA_ECOLI - Experimental evidence at protein level: Swiss-Prot protein existence level 1. Catalyzes the hydrolytic deamination of cytosine to uracil. Is involved in the pyrimidine salvage pathway, which allows the cell to utilize cytosine for pyrimidine nucleotide synthesis. Is also able to catalyze deamination of isoguanine, a mutagenic oxidation product of adenine in DNA, and of isocytosine. To a lesser extent, also catalyzes the conversion of 5-fluorocytosine (5FC) to 5-fluorouracil (5FU); this activity allows the formation of a cytotoxic chemotherapeutic agent from a non-cytotoxic precurs
   4166..4465    -  promoter       sacB promoter (fragment): sacR; sacB promoter and control region
   4466..5170    +  CDS            mNeonGreen: mNeonGreen is a basic (constitutively fluorescent) green/yellow fluorescent protein published in 2013, derived from Branchiostoma lanceolatum. It is reported to be a very rapidly-maturing monomer with moderate acid sensitivity.
   5255..5324    +  intron         PDK intron (fragment): pdk; modified pyruvate orthophosphate dikinase intron from Flaveria trinervia 3.0
   5415..5573    +  CDS            ccdA (fragment): CCDA_ECO57 - Also known as H, letA. Experimental evidence at protein level: Swiss-Prot protein existence level 1. Antitoxin component of a type II toxin-antitoxin (TA) system which inhibits the post-segregational killing (PSK) of plasmid-free cells, also referred to as a plasmid addiction system. Binds to and blocks the activity of CcdB; will also remove bound CcdB protein from the CcdB-GyrA complex by forming a CcdA-CcdB complex, a process termed rejuvenation. Functions as a transcriptional corepressor for the ccdAB operon, repression also requires CcdB (By similarity). From Escherichia coli
   5578..5883    +  CDS            ccdB: CcdB, a bacterial toxin that poisons DNA gyrase; ccdB; Plasmids containing the ccdB gene cannot be propagated in standard E. coli strains.
   5947..6535    -  rep_origin     ori: high-copy-number ColE1/pMB1/pBR322/pUC origin of replication
   6706..7566    -  CDS            AmpR: β-lactamase; bla; confers resistance to ampicillin, carbenicillin, and related antibiotics
   7567..7671    -  promoter       AmpR promoter: bla
   7688..7757    +  intron         PDK intron (fragment): pdk; modified pyruvate orthophosphate dikinase intron from Flaveria trinervia 3.0
   7848..8006    +  CDS            ccdA (fragment): CCDA_ECO57 - Also known as H, letA. Experimental evidence at protein level: Swiss-Prot protein existence level 1. Antitoxin component of a type II toxin-antitoxin (TA) system which inhibits the post-segregational killing (PSK) of plasmid-free cells, also referred to as a plasmid addiction system. Binds to and blocks the activity of CcdB; will also remove bound CcdB protein from the CcdB-GyrA complex by forming a CcdA-CcdB complex, a process termed rejuvenation. Functions as a transcriptional corepressor for the ccdAB operon, repression also requires CcdB (By similarity). From Escherichia coli
   8011..8316    +  CDS            ccdB: CcdB, a bacterial toxin that poisons DNA gyrase; ccdB; Plasmids containing the ccdB gene cannot be propagated in standard E. coli strains.
>Addgene plasmid #217294 | pLM434 | depositor full sequence | sequence record 423179 | pLM434 sequence 8396 bps
ATGGTTAGTAAGGGTGAGGAAGACAATATGGCAAGCCTGCCGGCAACGCACGAACTGCATATCTTTGGTT
CGATCAACGGCGTGGACTTTGACATGGTCGGCCAGGGGACTGGTAACCCGAACGATGGCTACGAGGAACT
GAACCTGAAATCGACAAAAGGCGATCTGCAATTCTCGCCATGGATTCTCGTGCCGCATATTGGGTACGGC
TTTCACCAGTATTTGCCGTATCCAGATGGCATGAGTCCGTTTCAAGCCGCTATGGTCGATGGTAGCGGCT
ATCAGGTGCATCGCACTATGCAGTTTGAAGACGGCGCCAGTTTGACAGTCAATTACCGTTACACTTATGA
AGGCTCGCATATTAAAGGTGAGGCGCAAGTTAAGGGTACCGGGTTTCCCGCCGACGGTCCCGTGATGACT
AATAGCCTGACCGCGGCTGATTGGTGCCGTAGCAAAAAAACCTACCCGAACGACAAAACCATCATTTCCA
CGTTTAAATGGAGCTATACTACAGGTAACGGGAAGCGCTATCGCTCGACGGCGCGCACTACATACACGTT
CGCGAAACCGATGGCCGCGAATTACCTCAAAAACCAGCCGATGTATGTGTTTCGTAAAACCGAGCTGAAA
CATAGCAAGACAGAACTGAACTTTAAAGAGTGGCAGAAAGCATTCACAGACGTCATGGGCATGGATGAAC
TGTACAAGGGCGGTGGCGATTACAAAGATCACGATGGCGATTACAAAGATCACGACATCGACTATAAGGA
TGACGATGATAAGTAGGCTTCAAATAAAACGAAAGGCTCAGTCGAAAGACTGGGCCTTTCGTTTTATCTG
TTTTTGTCGGTGAACGCTCTCTACTAGAGTCACACTGGCTCACCTTCGGGTGGGCCTTTCTGCGGGAATT
CGATTGATCCGTCGACCTGCAGGGGGGGGGGGGAAAGCCACGTTGTGTCTCAAAATCTCTGATGTTACAT
TGCACAAGATAAAAATATATCATCATGAACAATAAAACTGTCTGCTTACATAAACAGTAATACAAGGGGT
GTTATGAGCCATATTCAACGGGAAACGTCTTGCTCGAGGCCGCGATTAAATTCCAACATGGATGCTGATT
TATATGGGTATAAATGGGCTCGCGATAATGTCGGGCAATCAGGTGCGACAATCTATCGATTGTATGGGAA
GCCCGATGCGCCAGAGTTGTTTCTGAAACATGGCAAAGGTAGCGTTGCCAATGATGTTACAGATGAGATG
GTCAGACTAAACTGGCTGACGGAATTTATGCCTCTTCCGACCATCAAGCATTTTATCCGTACTCCTGATG
ATGCATGGTTACTCACCACTGCGATCCCCGGGAAAACAGCATTCCAGGTATTAGAAGAATATCCTGATTC
AGGTGAAAATATTGTTGATGCGCTGGCAGTGTTCCTGCGCCGGTTGCATTCGATTCCTGTTTGTAATTGT
CCTTTTAACAGCGATCGCGTATTTCGTCTCGCTCAGGCGCAATCACGAATGAATAACGGTTTGGTTGATG
CGAGTGATTTTGATGACGAGCGTAATGGCTGGCCTGTTGAACAAGTCTGGAAAGAAATGCATAAGCTTTT
GCCATTCTCACCGGATTCAGTCGTCACTCATGGTGATTTCTCACTTGATAACCTTATTTTTGACGAGGGG
AAATTAATAGGTTGTATTGATGTTGGACGCGTCGGAATCGCAGACCGATACCAGGATCTTGCCATCCTAT
GGAACTGCCTCGGTGAGTTTTCTCCTTCATTACAGAAACGGCTTTTTCAAAAATATGGTATTGATAATCC
TGATATGAATAAATTGCAGTTTCATTTGATGCTCGATGAGTTTTTCTAATCAGAATTGGTTAATTGGTTG
TAACACTGGCAGAGCATTACGCTGACTTGACGGGACGGCGGCTTTGTTGAATAAATCGAACTTTTGCTGA
GTTGAAGGATCAGATCACGCATCTTCCCGACAACGCAGACCGTTCCGTGGCAAAGCAAAAGTTCAAAATC
ACCAACTGGTCCACCTACAACAAAGCTCTCATCAACCGTGGCTCCCTCACTTTCTGGCTGGATGATGGGG
CGATTCAGGCCTGGTATGAGCCAGCAACACCTTCTTCACGAGGCAGACCTCAGCGCTCCTCCACCGCTGC
AGTTCACTTACACCGCTTCTCAACCCGGTACGCACCAGAAAATCATTGATATGGCCATGAATGGCGTTGG
ATGCCGGGCAACAGCCCGCATTATGGGCGTTGGCCTCAACACGATTTTACGTCACTTAAAAAACTCAGGC
CGCAGTCGGTAACCTCGCGCATACAGCCGGGCAGTGACGTCATCGTCTGCGCGGAAATGGACGAACAGTG
GGGCTATGTCGGGGCTAAATCGCGCCAGCGCTGGCTGTTTTACGCGTATGACAGTCTCCGGAAGACGGTT
GTTGCGCACGTATTCGGTGAACGCACTATGGCGACGCTGGGGCGTCTTATGAGCCTGCTGTCACCCTTTG
ACGTGGTGATATGGATGACGGATGGCTGGCCGCTGTATGAATCCCGCCTGAAGGGAAAGCTGCACGTAAT
CAGCAAGCGATATACGCAGCGAATTGAGCGGCATAACCTGAATCTGAGGCAGCACCTGGCACGGCTGGGA
CGGAAGTCGCTGTCGTTCTCAAAATCGGTGGAGCTGCATGACAAAGTCATCGGGCATTATCTGAACATAA
AACACTATCAATAAGTTGGAATCATTACCAAAAGGTTAGGAATACGGTTAGCCATTTGCCTGCTTTTATA
TAGTTCATATGGGATTCACCTTTATGTTGATAAGAAATAAAAGAAAATGCCAATAGGATATCGGCATTTT
CTTTTGCGTTTTCAACGTTTGTAATCGATGGCTTCTGGCTGCTCCAGATATACGGTGGTTTGTGCCGGTT
GTGTGCTGGCAATCACCTTGCCGCCACGTACCGAATAACGTACCGGAACCTGACGGCGCAGCGCATCAAA
CCCATTTTCAGCCGGCAGGATAATCAGGTTGGCGCTGTTTCCGGCGGCAATGCCGTAATCCTGCAAATTC
AACGTCCTTGCGCTGTGGTGGGTGATTAAATTCAGGCCATCGTTAATCTGCCCGTAGCCCATCAACTGGC
AAACATGCAGCCCCATATGCAGCACTTGCAGCATATTCGCCGTTCCCAGCGGATACCACGGATCGAAGAC
ATCATCGTGACCAAAGCAGACGTTAATGCCCGATTCCAGCATCTCTTTAACGCGCGTGATGCCGCGACGT
TTTGGATACGTATCGAAACGTCCTTGCAGATGAATATTGACCAGCGGGTTGGCGACAAAGTTAATACCGG
ACATTTTCAGCAAGCGGAACAGGCGTGAGGTATACGCCCCGTTATAGGAGTGCATTGCCGTGGTGTGGCT
GGCGGTGACGCGCGCGCCCATGCCTTCATGGTGCGCCAGGGCAGCAACGGTTTCGACAAAGCGCGACTGC
TCGTCATCGATCTCATCACAGTGAACGTCGATGAGACGGTCGTATTTTTGCGCCAGGGCGAAGGTTTTAT
GCAGCGATTCCACGCCGTATTCACGGGTAAATTCAAAATGCGGAATCGCCCCCACTACATCTGCCCCTAA
GCGTAACGCCTCTTCCAGCAACGCTTCACCGTTGGGATACGACAAAATCCCTTCCTGAGGGAAGGCGACG
ATTTGCAGATCAATCCACGGCGCGACTTCCTGCTTCACTTCCAGCATTGCTTTCAGCGCAGTTAGCGTTG
CATCCGAAACATCGACATGGGTACGCACATGCTGAATGCCGTTGGCAATCTGCCATTTCAGCGTTTGCCA
TGCGCGTTGTTTCACATCGTCATGGGTTAATAACGCTTTGCGCTCGGCCCAGCGTTCAATGCCTTCAAAC
AGCGTGCCGGACTGATTCCAGTTCGGTTGTCCGGCGGTTTGCGTGGTGTCCAGGTGAATATGTGGCTCCA
CAAACGGCGGTATAACTAAACCTTGTTCGGCATCCAGGCTGTTTTCAGTTATGGGCATCACGCCGGATTG
CGCATCAATGGCGCTGATTTTTCCGTCCTGCAGATGAATCTGCCACAGCCCCTCTTCGCCTGGTAACCGG
GCGTTAATAATTGTTTGTAAAGCGTTATTCGACATCGTTCATGTCTCCTTTTTTATGTACTGTGTTAGCG
GTCTGCTTCTTCCAGCCCTCCTGTTTGAAGATGGCAAGTTAGTTACGCACAATAAAAAAAGACCTAAAAT
ATGTAAGGGGTGACGCCAAAGTATACACTTTGCCCTTTACACATTTTAGGTCTTGCCTGCTTTATCAGTA
ACAAACCCGCGCGATTTACTTTTCGACCTCATTCTATTAGATTCTCGTTTGGATTGCAACTGGTCTATTT
TCCTCTTTTGTTTGATAGAAAATCATAAAAGGATTTGCAGACTACGGGCCTAAAGGTTAGTAAGGGTGAG
GAAGACAATATGGCAAGCCTGCCGGCAACGCACGAACTGCATATCTTTGGTTCGATCAACGGCGTGGACT
TTGACATGGTCGGCCAGGGGACTGGTAACCCGAACGATGGCTACGAGGAACTGAACCTGAAATCGACAAA
AGGCGATCTGCAATTCTCGCCATGGATTCTCGTGCCGCATATTGGGTACGGCTTTCACCAGTATTTGCCG
TATCCAGATGGCATGAGTCCGTTTCAAGCCGCTATGGTCGATGGTAGCGGCTATCAGGTGCATCGCACTA
TGCAGTTTGAAGACGGCGCCAGTTTGACAGTCAATTACCGTTACACTTATGAAGGCTCGCATATTAAAGG
TGAGGCGCAAGTTAAGGGTACCGGGTTTCCCGCCGACGGTCCCGTGATGACTAATAGCCTGACCGCGGCT
GATTGGTGCCGTAGCAAAAAAACCTACCCGAACGACAAAACCATCATTTCCACGTTTAAATGGAGCTATA
CTACAGGTAACGGGAAGCGCTATCGCTCGACGGCGCGCACTACATACACGTTCGCGAAACCGATGGCCGC
GAATTACCTCAAAAACCAGCCGATGTATGTGTTTCGTAAAACCGAGCTGAAACATAGCAAGACAGAACTG
AACTTTAAAGAGTGGCAGAAAGCATTCACAGACGTCATGGGCATGGATGAACTGTACAAGGGCGGTGGCG
ATTACAAAGATCACGATGGCGATTACAAAGATCACGACATCGACTATAAGGATGACGATGATAAGTAGTG
AGACCTAAAAGCCAGATAACAGTATGCGTATTTGCGCGCTGATTTTTGCGGTATAAGAATATATACTGAT
ATGTATACCCGAAGTATGTCAAAAAGAGGTATGCTATGAAGCAGCGTATTACAGTGACAGTTGACAGCGA
CAGCTATCAGTTGCTCAAGGCATATATGATGTCAATATCTCCGGTCTGGTAAGCACAACCATGCAGAATG
AAGCCCGTCGTCTGCGTGCCGAACGCTGGAAAGCGGAAAATCAGGAAGGGATGGCTGAGGTCGCCCGGTT
TATTGAAATGAACGGCTCTTTTGCTGACGAGAACAGGGGCTGGTGAAATGCAGTTTAAGGTTTACACCTA
TAAAAGAGAGAGCCGTTATCGTCTGTTTGTGGATGTACAGAGTGATATTATTGACACGCCCGGGCGACGG
ATGGTGATCCCCCTGGCCAGTGCACGTCTGCTGTCAGATAAAGTCCCCCGTGAACTTTACCCGGTGGTGC
ATATCGGGGATGAAAGCTGGCGCATGATGACCACCGATATGGCCAGTGTGCCGGTTTCCGTTATCGGGGA
AGAAGTGGCTGATCTCAGCCACCGCGAAAATGACATCAAAAACGCCATTAACCTGATGTTCTGGGGAATA
TAAATGTCAGGCTCCCTTATACACAGCCAGTCTGCAGGTCGACCATAGTGGTCTCACTTGAGACTCTTTC
CATAGGCTCCGCCCCCCTGACGAGCATCACAAAAATCGACGCTCAAGTCAGAGGTGGCGAAACCCGACAG
GACTATAAAGATACCAGGCGTTTCCCCCTGGAAGCTCCCTCGTGCGCTCTCCTGTTCCGACCCTGCCGCT
TACCGGATACCTGTCCGCCTTTCTCCCTTCGGGAAGCGTGGCGCTTTCTCATAGCTCACGCTGTAGGTAT
CTCAGTTCGGTGTAGGTCGTTCGCTCCAAGCTGGGCTGTGTGCACGAACCCCCCGTTCAGCCCGACCGCT
GCGCCTTATCCGGTAACTATCGTCTTGAGCCCAACCCGGTAAGACACGACTTATCGCCACTGGCAGCAGC
CACTGGTAACAGGATTAGCAGAGCGAGGTATGTAGGCGGTGCTACAGAGTTCTTGAAGTGGTGGCCTAAC
TACGGCTACACTAGAAGAACAGTATTTGGTATCTGCGCTCTGCTGAAGCCAGTTACCTTCGGAAAAAGAG
TTGGTAGCTCTTGATCCGGCAAACAAACCACCGCTGGTAGCGGTGGTTTTTTTGTTTGCAAGCAGCAGAT
TACGCGCAGAAAAAAAGGATCTCAAGAAGATCCTTTGATCTTTTCTACGGGGTCTGACGCTCAGTGGAAC
GAAAACTCACGTTAAGGGATTTTGGTCATGAGATTATCAAAAAGGATCTTCACCTAGATCCTTTTAAATT
AAAAATGAAGTTTTAAATCAATCTAAAGTATATATGAGTAAACTTGGTCTGACAGTTACCAATGCTTAAT
CAGTGAGGCACCTATCTCAGCGATCTGTCTATTTCGTTCATCCATAGTTGCCTGGCTCCCCGTCGTGTAG
ATAACTACGATACGGGAGGGCTTACCATCTGGCCCCAGTGCTGCAATGATACCGCGTGACCCACGCTCAC
CGGCTCCAGATTTATCAGCAATAAACCAGCCAGCCGGAAGGGCCGAGCGCAGAAGTGGTCCTGCAACTTT
ATCCGCCTCCATCCAGTCTATTAATTGTTGCCGGGAAGCTAGAGTAAGTAGTTCGCCAGTTAATAGTTTG
CGCAACGTTGTTGCCATTGCTACAGGCATCGTGGTGTCACGCTCGTCGTTTGGTATGGCTTCATTCAGCT
CCGGTTCCCAACGATCAAGGCGAGTTACATGATCCCCCATGTTGTGCAAAAAAGCGGTTAGCTCCTTCGG
TCCTCCGATCGTTGTCAGAAGTAAGTTGGCCGCAGTGTTATCACTCATGGTTATGGCAGCACTGCATAAT
TCTCTTACTGTCATGCCATCCGTAAGATGCTTTTCTGTGACTGGTGAGTACTCAACCAAGTCATTCTGAG
AATAGTGTATGCGGCGACCGAGTTGCTCTTGCCCGGCGTCAATACGGGATAATACCGCGCCACATAGCAG
AACTTTAAAAGTGCTCATCATTGGAAAACGTTCTTCGGGGCGAAAACTCTCAAGGATCTTACCGCTGTTG
AGATCCAGTTCGATGTAACCCACTCGTGCACCCAACTGATCTTCAGCATCTTTTACTTTCACCAGCGTTT
CTGGGTGAGCAAAAACAGGAAGGCAAAATGCCGCAAAAAAGGGAATAAGGGCGACACGGAAATGTTGAAT
ACTCATACTCTTCCTTTTTCAATATTATTGAAGCATTTATCAGGGTTATTGTCTCATGAGCGGATACATA
TTTGAATGTATTTAGAAAAATAAACAAATAGGGGTTCCGCGGAGTCAGACTTGAGACCTAAAAGCCAGAT
AACAGTATGCGTATTTGCGCGCTGATTTTTGCGGTATAAGAATATATACTGATATGTATACCCGAAGTAT
GTCAAAAAGAGGTATGCTATGAAGCAGCGTATTACAGTGACAGTTGACAGCGACAGCTATCAGTTGCTCA
AGGCATATATGATGTCAATATCTCCGGTCTGGTAAGCACAACCATGCAGAATGAAGCCCGTCGTCTGCGT
GCCGAACGCTGGAAAGCGGAAAATCAGGAAGGGATGGCTGAGGTCGCCCGGTTTATTGAAATGAACGGCT
CTTTTGCTGACGAGAACAGGGGCTGGTGAAATGCAGTTTAAGGTTTACACCTATAAAAGAGAGAGCCGTT
ATCGTCTGTTTGTGGATGTACAGAGTGATATTATTGACACGCCCGGGCGACGGATGGTGATCCCCCTGGC
CAGTGCACGTCTGCTGTCAGATAAAGTCCCCCGTGAACTTTACCCGGTGGTGCATATCGGGGATGAAAGC
TGGCGCATGATGACCACCGATATGGCCAGTGTGCCGGTTTCCGTTATCGGGGAAGAAGTGGCTGATCTCA
GCCACCGCGAAAATGACATCAAAAACGCCATTAACCTGATGTTCTGGGGAATATAAATGTCAGGCTCCCT
TATACACAGCCAGTCTGCAGGTCGACCATAGTGGTCTCAGGCGATCTGGGTGGCAGCGGCGGCCGC
