Features (pLannotate 1.2.2; 6 found; start..end, strand, type, name):
     64..652     -  rep_origin     ori: high-copy-number ColE1/pMB1/pBR322/pUC origin of replication
    823..1683    -  CDS            AmpR: β-lactamase; bla; confers resistance to ampicillin, carbenicillin, and related antibiotics
   1684..1788    -  promoter       AmpR promoter: bla
   1805..1874    +  intron         PDK intron (fragment): pdk; modified pyruvate orthophosphate dikinase intron from Flaveria trinervia 3.0
   1965..2123    +  CDS            ccdA (fragment): CCDA_ECO57 - Also known as H, letA. Experimental evidence at protein level: Swiss-Prot protein existence level 1. Antitoxin component of a type II toxin-antitoxin (TA) system which inhibits the post-segregational killing (PSK) of plasmid-free cells, also referred to as a plasmid addiction system. Binds to and blocks the activity of CcdB; will also remove bound CcdB protein from the CcdB-GyrA complex by forming a CcdA-CcdB complex, a process termed rejuvenation. Functions as a transcriptional corepressor for the ccdAB operon, repression also requires CcdB (By similarity). From Escherichia coli
   2128..2433    +  CDS            ccdB: CcdB, a bacterial toxin that poisons DNA gyrase; ccdB; Plasmids containing the ccdB gene cannot be propagated in standard E. coli strains.
>Addgene plasmid #217294 | pLM434 | addgene full sequence | sequence record 435613 | Addgene NGS Result
ATGTCAGGCTCCCTTATACACAGCCAGTCTGCAGGTCGACCATAGTGGTCTCACTTGAGACTCTTTCCAT
AGGCTCCGCCCCCCTGACGAGCATCACAAAAATCGACGCTCAAGTCAGAGGTGGCGAAACCCGACAGGAC
TATAAAGATACCAGGCGTTTCCCCCTGGAAGCTCCCTCGTGCGCTCTCCTGTTCCGACCCTGCCGCTTAC
CGGATACCTGTCCGCCTTTCTCCCTTCGGGAAGCGTGGCGCTTTCTCATAGCTCACGCTGTAGGTATCTC
AGTTCGGTGTAGGTCGTTCGCTCCAAGCTGGGCTGTGTGCACGAACCCCCCGTTCAGCCCGACCGCTGCG
CCTTATCCGGTAACTATCGTCTTGAGCCCAACCCGGTAAGACACGACTTATCGCCACTGGCAGCAGCCAC
TGGTAACAGGATTAGCAGAGCGAGGTATGTAGGCGGTGCTACAGAGTTCTTGAAGTGGTGGCCTAACTAC
GGCTACACTAGAAGAACAGTATTTGGTATCTGCGCTCTGCTGAAGCCAGTTACCTTCGGAAAAAGAGTTG
GTAGCTCTTGATCCGGCAAACAAACCACCGCTGGTAGCGGTGGTTTTTTTGTTTGCAAGCAGCAGATTAC
GCGCAGAAAAAAAGGATCTCAAGAAGATCCTTTGATCTTTTCTACGGGGTCTGACGCTCAGTGGAACGAA
AACTCACGTTAAGGGATTTTGGTCATGAGATTATCAAAAAGGATCTTCACCTAGATCCTTTTAAATTAAA
AATGAAGTTTTAAATCAATCTAAAGTATATATGAGTAAACTTGGTCTGACAGTTACCAATGCTTAATCAG
TGAGGCACCTATCTCAGCGATCTGTCTATTTCGTTCATCCATAGTTGCCTGGCTCCCCGTCGTGTAGATA
ACTACGATACGGGAGGGCTTACCATCTGGCCCCAGTGCTGCAATGATACCGCGTGACCCACGCTCACCGG
CTCCAGATTTATCAGCAATAAACCAGCCAGCCGGAAGGGCCGAGCGCAGAAGTGGTCCTGCAACTTTATC
CGCCTCCATCCAGTCTATTAATTGTTGCCGGGAAGCTAGAGTAAGTAGTTCGCCAGTTAATAGTTTGCGC
AACGTTGTTGCCATTGCTACAGGCATCGTGGTGTCACGCTCGTCGTTTGGTATGGCTTCATTCAGCTCCG
GTTCCCAACGATCAAGGCGAGTTACATGATCCCCCATGTTGTGCAAAAAAGCGGTTAGCTCCTTCGGTCC
TCCGATCGTTGTCAGAAGTAAGTTGGCCGCAGTGTTATCACTCATGGTTATGGCAGCACTGCATAATTCT
CTTACTGTCATGCCATCCGTAAGATGCTTTTCTGTGACTGGTGAGTACTCAACCAAGTCATTCTGAGAAT
AGTGTATGCGGCGACCGAGTTGCTCTTGCCCGGCGTCAATACGGGATAATACCGCGCCACATAGCAGAAC
TTTAAAAGTGCTCATCATTGGAAAACGTTCTTCGGGGCGAAAACTCTCAAGGATCTTACCGCTGTTGAGA
TCCAGTTCGATGTAACCCACTCGTGCACCCAACTGATCTTCAGCATCTTTTACTTTCACCAGCGTTTCTG
GGTGAGCAAAAACAGGAAGGCAAAATGCCGCAAAAAAGGGAATAAGGGCGACACGGAAATGTTGAATACT
CATACTCTTCCTTTTTCAATATTATTGAAGCATTTATCAGGGTTATTGTCTCATGAGCGGATACATATTT
GAATGTATTTAGAAAAATAAACAAATAGGGGTTCCGCGGAGTCAGACTTGAGACCTAAAAGCCAGATAAC
AGTATGCGTATTTGCGCGCTGATTTTTGCGGTATAAGAATATATACTGATATGTATACCCGAAGTATGTC
AAAAAGAGGTATGCTATGAAGCAGCGTATTACAGTGACAGTTGACAGCGACAGCTATCAGTTGCTCAAGG
CATATATGATGTCAATATCTCCGGTCTGGTAAGCACAACCATGCAGAATGAAGCCCGTCGTCTGCGTGCC
GAACGCTGGAAAGCGGAAAATCAGGAAGGGATGGCTGAGGTCGCCCGGTTTATTGAAATGAACGGCTCTT
TTGCTGACGAGAACAGGGGCTGGTGAAATGCAGTTTAAGGTTTACACCTATAAAAGAGAGAGCCGTTATC
GTCTGTTTGTGGATGTACAGAGTGATATTATTGACACGCCCGGGCGACGGATGGTGATCCCCCTGGCCAG
TGCACGTCTGCTGTCAGATAAAGTCCCCCGTGAACTTTACCCGGTGGTGCATATCGGGGATGAAAGCTGG
CGCATGATGACCACCGATATGGCCAGTGTGCCGGTGTCCGTTATCGGGGAAGAAGTGGCTGATCTCAGCC
ACCGCGAAAATGACATCAAAAACGCCATTAACCTGATGTTCTGGGGAATATAA
